Addgene plasmid #146093: pAc5.1B-DmPABPC1-V5His6_D
Purpose: Insect Expression of DmPABPC1
Depositing lab: Elisa Izaurralde. Depositing organization: Max Planck Institute for Developmental Biology.
Backbone
  Vector backbone: Unknown
  Vector type: Insect Expression
Growth in bacteria
  Bacterial resistance: Ampicillin, 100 μg/mL
  Growth temperature: 37°C
  Growth strain: DH5alpha
  Copy number: Low Copy
Gene/Insert
  Gene/Insert name: DmPABPC1
  Species: D. melanogaster (fly)
  Mutation: one non-silent mutation G26S compared to the sequence given by NCBI:NM_166265.2
  Entrez Gene: pAbp (a.k.a. Dmel_CG5119, BABP, BcDNA:LD24412, CG16803, CG5119, Dmel\CG5119, PABP, PABP55B, PABPC1, PAbp, Pabp, anon-EST:Posey247, anon-EST:Posey249, anon-EST:fe2E5, dPABP, duo, l(2)SH1908, l(2)SH2 1908, l(2)k10109, pAB, pABP, pABp, pabp)
  Cloning method: Unknown
Terms and licenses: Academic/Nonprofit Terms; Industry Terms: Not Available to Industry
Depositor comments: Plasmids from this collection were made available to the research community and donated after the lab closed. Please note that the sequence provided by the depositing laboratory may be theoretical/predicted or based on Sanger sequencing results. There may be discrepancies between sequencing results obtained by Addgene and the depositor sequence. If an Addgene verified sequence is not available, please contact before placing your order to request that our lab fully sequence the plasmid.
How to cite: pAc5.1B-DmPABPC1-V5His6_D was a gift from Elisa Izaurralde (Addgene plasmid # 146093 ; http://n2t.net/addgene:146093 ; RRID:Addgene_146093)
