[The description below was written by a language model from this plasmid's Addgene catalogue record and pLannotate feature annotations shown in this document.]
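Description:
pAc5.1B-DmPABPC1-V5His6_D is an insect-cell expression plasmid of about 7.2 kb for producing the Drosophila melanogaster cytoplasmic poly(A)-binding protein (pAbp/PABPC1). The catalogue lists the backbone as unknown, although the name points to a pAc5.1-type vector and the annotated parts fit that layout. In bacteria it is maintained through a ColE1/pUC-family origin and selected with ampicillin via the β-lactamase gene and its own promoter. The origin is annotated as a high-copy type, whereas the catalogue entry records the plasmid as low copy. No marker for selection in insect cells is annotated, so the construct appears suited to transient transfection or co-transfection with a separate selection plasmid. Short fragments of a tetracycline resistance gene and of SV40 large T antigen are backbone remnants with no functional role.

The expression cassette is driven by the strong, constitutive Drosophila actin 5C (Ac5) promoter, followed by the roughly 1.9 kb pAbp open reading frame. A V5 epitope tag lies just downstream, giving a C-terminally tagged protein for immunodetection or immunoprecipitation. The name also indicates a His6 tag, which would allow metal-affinity purification, but it is not separately annotated in either feature table. An SV40 polyadenylation signal follows the cassette, though it is annotated on the opposite strand. The insert carries one non-silent change, G26S, relative to the NCBI reference transcript. PABP binds mRNA poly(A) tails and interacts with eIF4G, so the plasmid likely suits studies of translation and post-transcriptional regulation in fly cell lines, though the record states only insect expression. The depositor sequence and the repository's sequencing result differ by about 24 nt, mostly within the tetracycline gene remnant, but share the same feature organisation.
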