Features (pLannotate 1.2.2; 9 found; start..end, strand, type, name):
     56..2568    +  promoter       Ac5 promoter: Drosophila melanogaster actin 5C promoter
   2588..4489    +  CDS            pAbp: PABP_DROME - Experimental evidence at protein level: Swiss-Prot protein existence level 1. Binds the poly(A) tail of mRNA (PubMed:2125288). Since it interacts with the cap-associating translation initiation factor eIF4G, it is likely that it functions by linking Atx2 to the cap-binding complex (PubMed:28388438). Forms a complex with tyf and Atx2 which functions in adult circadian pacemaker neurons to sustain circadian rhythms likely by switching between activator and repressor modes of post-transcriptional regulation via interaction with Lsm12a or me31B, respectively (PubMed:28388438). The act
   4517..4558    +  CDS            V5 tag: epitope tag from simian virus 5
   4658..4792    -  polyA_signal   SV40 poly(A) signal: SV40 polyadenylation signal
   4815..4899    -  CDS            large T antigen (fragment): large T antigen from SV40 (simian virus 40)
   4900..5370    +  CDS            TcR (fragment): tetracycline efflux protein; tet; confers resistance to tetracycline
   5414..6002    -  rep_origin     ori: high-copy-number ColE1/pMB1/pBR322/pUC origin of replication
   6173..7033    -  CDS            AmpR: β-lactamase; bla; confers resistance to ampicillin, carbenicillin, and related antibiotics
   7034..7138    -  promoter       AmpR promoter: bla
>Addgene plasmid #146093 | pAc5.1B-DmPABPC1-V5His6_D | depositor full sequence | sequence record 288538 | Full Sequence
CTTCAAGGAATTAATTCTATATTCTAAAAACACAAATGATACTTCTAAAAAAAATCATGAATGGCATCAA
CTCTGAATCAAATCTTTGCAGATGCACCTACTTCTCATTTCCACTGTCACATCATTTTTCCAGATCTCGC
TGCCTGTTATGTGGCCCACAAACCAAGACACGTTTTATGGCCATTAAAGCTGGCTGATCGTCGCCAAACA
CCAAATACATATCAATATGTACATTCGAGAAAGAAGCGATCAAAGAAGCGTCTTCGGGCGAGTAGGAGAA
TGCGGAGGAGAAGGAGAACGAGCTGATCTAGTATCTCTCCACAATCCAATGCCAACTGACCAACTGGCCA
TATTCGGAGCAATTTGAAGCCAATTTCCATCGCCTGGCGATCGCTCCATTCTTGGCTATATGTTTTTCAC
CGTTCCCGGGGCCATTTTCAAAGACTCGTCGGTAAGATAAGATTGTGTCACTCGCTGTCTCTCTTCATTT
GTCGAAGAATGCTGAGGAATTTCGCGATGACGTCGGCGAGTATTTTGAAGAATGAGAATAATTTGTATTT
ATACGAAAATCAGTTAGTGGAATTTTCTACAAAAACATGTTATCTATAGATAATTTTGTTGCAAAATATG
TTGACTATGACAAAGATTGTATGTATATACCTTTAATGTATTCTCATTTTCTTATGTATTTATAATGGCA
ATGATGATACTGATGATATTTTAAGATGATGCCAGACCACAGGCTGATTTCTGCGTCTTTTGCCGAACGC
AGTGCATGTGCGGTTGTTGTTTTTTGGAATAGTTTCAATTTTCGGACTGTCCGCTTTGATTTCAGTTTCT
TGGCTTATTCAAAAAGCAAAGTAAAGCCAAAAAAGCGAGATGGCAATACCAAATGCGGCAAAACGGTAGT
GGAAGGAAAGGGGTGCGGGGCAGCGGAAGGAAGGGTGGGGCGGGGCGTGGCGGGGTCTGTGGCTGGGCGC
GACGTCACCGACGTTGGAGCCACTCCTTTGACCATGTGTGCGTGTGTGTATTATTCGTGTCTCGCCACTC
GCCGGTTGTTTTTTTCTTTTTATCTCGCTCTCTCTAGCGCCATCTCGTACGCATGCTCAACGCACCGCAT
GTTGCCGTGTCCTTTATGCGTCATTTTGGCTCGAAATAGGCAATTATTTAAACAAAGATTAGTCAACGAA
AACGCTAAAATAAATAAGTCTACAATATGGTTACTTATTGCCATGTGTGTGCAGCCAACGATAGCAACAA
AAGCAACAACACAGTGGCTTTCCCTCTTTCACTTTTTGTTTGCAAGCGCGTGCGAGCAAGACGGCACGAC
CGGCAAACGCAATTACGCTGACAAAGAGCAGACGAAGTTTTGGCCGAAAAACATCAAGGCGCCTGATACG
AATGCATTTGCAATAACAATTGCGATATTTAATATTGTTTATGAAGCTGTTTGACTTCAAAACACACAAA
AAAAAAAATAAAACAAATTATTTGAAAGAGAATTAGGAATCGGACAGCTTATCGTTACGGGCTAACAGCA
CACCGAGACGAAATAGCTTACCTGACGTCACAGCCTCTGGAAGAACTGCCGCCAAGCAGAGAGAGAGAGA
AAAAGAGGGAGAGCAGCTTAGACCGCATGTGCTTGTGTGTGAGGCGTCTCTCTCTTCGTCTCCTGTTTGC
GCAAACGCATAGACTGCACTGAGAAAATCGATTACCTATTTTTTATGAATGAATATTTGCACTATTACTA
TTCAAAACTATTAAGATAGCAATCACATTCAATAGCCAAATACTATACCACCTGAGCGATGCAACGAAAT
GATCAATTTGAGCAAAAATGCTGCATATTTAGGACGGCATCATTATAGAAATGCTTCTTGCTGTGTACTT
TTCTCTCGTCTGGCAGCTGTTTCGCCGTTATTGTTAAAACCGGCTTAAGTTAGGTGTGTTTTCTACGACT
AGTGATGCCCCTACTAGAAGATGTGTGTTGCACAAATGTCCCTGAATAACCAATTTGAAGTGCAGATAGC
AGTAAACGTAAGCTAATATGAATATTATTTAACTGTAATGTTTTAATATCGCTGGACATTACTAATAAAC
CCACTATAAACACATGTACATATGTATGTTTTGGCATACAATGAGTAGTTGGGGAAAAAATGTGTAAAAG
CACCGTGACCATCACAGCATAAAGATAACCAGCTGAAGTATCGAATATGAGTAACCCCCAAATTGAATCA
CATGCCGCAACTGATAGGACCCATGGAAGTACACTCTTCATGGCGATATACAAGACACACACAAGCACGA
ACACCCAGTTGCGGAGGAAATTCTCCGTAAATGAAAACCCAATCGGCGAACAATTCATACCCATATATGG
TAAAAGTTTTGAACGCGACTTGAGAGCGGAGAGCATTGCGGCTGATAAGGTTTTAGCGCTAAGCGGGCTT
TATAAAACGGGCTGCGGGACCAGTTTTCATATCACTACCGTTTGAGTTCTTGTGCTGTGTGGATACTCCT
CCCGACACAAAGCCGCTCCATCAGCCAGCAGTCGTCTAATCCAGAGACCCCGGATCGGGGTACCAACATG
GCTTCTCTATACGTCGGTGATCTCCCACAGGACGTCAACGAATCGGGACTTTTTGACAAGTTCTCGTCTG
CTAGTCCAGTGCTGTCCATTCGTGTCTGCCGCGATGTGATTACCCGTCGCTCGTTGGGCTATGCCTACGT
CAACTTCCAGCAGCCAGCCGATGCTGAGCGTGCTTTGGACACCATGAACTTTGACCTGGTTCGCAACAAG
CCCATTCGCATTATGTGGTCTCAGCGTGATCCTTCTCTTCGTCGCTCAGGTGTGGGCAACGTGTTCATCA
AGAACTTAGATAGGGCCATCGACAACAAGGCAATCTACGACACTTTCTCCGCCTTCGGCAACATTTTAAG
CTGCAAGGTAGCCACCGATGAAAAGGGCAACTCAAAGGGCTATGGATTCGTCCACTTCGAGACCGAGGAG
GCCGCAAACACGTCCATCGACAAAGTCAATGGCATGTTGCTCAACGGCAAGAAGGTCTACGTGGGTAAGT
TCATCCCGCGCAAGGAGCGCGAGAAGGAGCTGGGCGAGAAGGCTAAGCTCTTCACCAATGTATATGTGAA
GAACTTCACTGAGGATTTCGACGATGAAAAACTGAAGGAATTCTTTGAGCCCTACGGCAAGATAACCAGC
TACAAGGTCATGTCCAAGGAGGATGGCAAGAGCAAGGGCTTCGGATTCGTTGCATTCGAGACAACAGAGG
CTGCTGAGGCGGCCGTTCAGGCTCTCAATGGCAAGGACATGGGAGAGGGCAAGTCCCTGTACGTGGCTCG
TGCCCAGAAGAAGGCCGAACGCCAGCAGGAGCTGAAGCGCAAGTTCGAGGAACTGAAGCAGAAGCGTCAC
GAGTCTGTGTTCGGCGTTAACTTGTACGTTAAGAACCTGGACGACACAATCGATGACGATCGTCTGCGCA
TCGCGTTCTCTCCATACGGCAACATCACATCGGCCAAGGTCATGACCGATGAGGAGGGTCGCTCCAAGGG
ATTCGGCTTCGTGTGCTTCAATGCCGCAAGCGAGGCTACCTGCGCCGTCACCGAGCTGAACGGTCGCGTC
GTCGGCAGTAAGCCGTTGTACGTTGCTTTGGCCCAAAGGAAGGAGGAGCGCAAGGCTCATCTCGCCTCGC
AGTACATGCGTCACATGACCGGCATGCGTATGCAGCAGCTGGGACAGATCTACCAGCCCAACGCGGCTAG
CGGCTTCTTTGTGCCGACCCTTCCGTCAAATCAGCGTTTCTTCGGTTCCCAGGTGGCCACTCAGATGAGA
AACACACCCCGCTGGGTGCCCCAGGTGCGTCCCCCAGCAGCCATACAGGGTGTCCAGGCCGGAGCTGCCG
CTGCTGGTGGCTTCCAGGGCACAGCCGGTGCGGTGCCCACTCAGTTCCGTTCGGCTGCTGCTGGCGCTCG
CGGGGCACAGCCTCAGGTGCAGGGCACACATGCCGCCGCTGCTGCGGCTAACAACATGCGCAACACTGGA
GCACGCGCTATTACTGGCCAGCAAACTGCAGCACCCAACATGCAGATCCCCGGAGCCCAAATCGCTGGCG
GTGCCCAGCAGCGTACTTCCAACTATAAGTACACCTCAAACATGCGCAATCCTCCAGTGCCACAGTTGCA
TCAGACCCAGCCAATTCCACAGCAATTGCAAGGAAAGAATTCTGAGAAGCTCATTGCCTCGTTGCTGGCC
AACGCCAAGCCGCAGGAGCAGAAACAGATCCTGGGCGAGCGTCTGTATCCGATGATTGAGCATATGCACG
CCAATTTGGCTGGTAAGATCACCGGCATGTTGTTGGAGATCGAAAACTCTGAGCTCTTGCACATGATCGA
GGATCAGGAGGCCCTTAAGGCCAAGGTGGAGGAGGCTGTGGCCGTGCTTCAGGTGCACCGCGTCACCGAG
CCCGCCAACTCGAGTCTAGAGGGCCCGCGGTTCGAAGGTAAGCCTATCCCTAACCCTCTCCTCGGTCTCG
ATTCTACGCGTACCGGTCATCATCACCATCACCATTGAGTTTAAACCCGCTGATCAGCCTCGACTGTGCC
TTCTAAGGCCTGAGCTCGCTGATCAGCCTCGATCGAGGATCCAGACATGATAAGATACATTGATGAGTTT
GGACAAACCACAACTAGAATGCAGTGAAAAAAATGCTTTATTTGTGAAATTTGTGATGCTATTGCTTTAT
TTGTAACCATTATAAGCTGCAATAAACAAGTTAACAACAACAATTGCATTCATTTTATGTTTCAGGTTCA
GGGGGAGGTGTGGGAGGTTTTTTAAAGCAAGTAAAACCTCTACAAATGTGGTATGGCTGATTATGATCAG
TCGACCGATGCCCTTGAGAGCCTTCAACCCAGTCAGCTCCTTCCGGTGGGCGCGGGGCATGACTATCGTC
GCCGCACTTATGACTGTCTTCTTTATCATGCAACTCGTAGGACAGGTGCCGGCAGCGCTCTGGGTCATTT
TCGGCGAGGACCGCTTTCGCTGGAGCGCGACGATGATCGGCCTGTCGCTTGCGGTATTCGGAATCTTGCA
CGCCCTCGCTCAAGCCTTCGTCACTGGTCCCGCCACCAAACGTTTCGGCGAGAAGCAGGCCATTATCGCC
GGCATGGCGGCCGACGCGCTGGGCTACGTCTTGCTGGCGTTCGCGACGCGAGGCTGGATGGCCTTCCCCA
TTATGATTCTTCTCGCTTCCGGCGGCATCGGGATGCCCGCGTTGCAGGCCATGCTGTCCAGGCAGGTAGA
TGACGACCATCAGGGACAGCTTCAAGGATCGCTCGCGGCTCTTACCAGCCAGCAAAAGGCCAGGAACCGT
AAAAAGGCCGCGTTGCTGGCGTTTTTCCATAGGCTCCGCCCCCCTGACGAGCATCACAAAAATCGACGCT
CAAGTCAGAGGTGGCGAAACCCGACAGGACTATAAAGATACCAGGCGTTTCCCCCTGGAAGCTCCCTCGT
GCGCTCTCCTGTTCCGACCCTGCCGCTTACCGGATACCTGTCCGCCTTTCTCCCTTCGGGAAGCGTGGCG
CTTTCTCAATGCTCACGCTGTAGGTATCTCAGTTCGGTGTAGGTCGTTCGCTCCAAGCTGGGCTGTGTGC
ACGAACCCCCCGTTCAGCCCGACCGCTGCGCCTTATCCGGTAACTATCGTCTTGAGTCCAACCCGGTAAG
ACACGACTTATCGCCACTGGCAGCAGCCACTGGTAACAGGATTAGCAGAGCGAGGTATGTAGGCGGTGCT
ACAGAGTTCTTGAAGTGGTGGCCTAACTACGGCTACACTAGAAGGACAGTATTTGGTATCTGCGCTCTGC
TGAAGCCAGTTACCTTCGGAAAAAGAGTTGGTAGCTCTTGATCCGGCAAACAAACCACCGCTGGTAGCGG
TGGTTTTTTTGTTTGCAAGCAGCAGATTACGCGCAGAAAAAAAGGATCTCAAGAAGATCCTTTGATCTTT
TCTACGGGGTCTGACGCTCAGTGGAACGAAAACTCACGTTAAGGGATTTTGGTCATGAGATTATCAAAAA
GGATCTTCACCTAGATCCTTTTAAATTAAAAATGAAGTTTTAAATCAATCTAAAGTATATATGAGTAAAC
TTGGTCTGACAGTTACCAATGCTTAATCAGTGAGGCACCTATCTCAGCGATCTGTCTATTTCGTTCATCC
ATAGTTGCCTGACTCCCCGTCGTGTAGATAACTACGATACGGGAGGGCTTACCATCTGGCCCCAGTGCTG
CAATGATACCGCGAGACCCACGCTCACCGGCTCCAGATTTATCAGCAATAAACCAGCCAGCCGGAAGGGC
CGAGCGCAGAAGTGGTCCTGCAACTTTATCCGCCTCCATCCAGTCTATTAATTGTTGCCGGGAAGCTAGA
GTAAGTAGTTCGCCAGTTAATAGTTTGCGCAACGTTGTTGCCATTGCTGCAGGCATCGTGGTGTCACGCT
CGTCGTTTGGTATGGCTTCATTCAGCTCCGGTTCCCAACGATCAAGGCGAGTTACATGATCCCCCATGTT
GTGCAAAAAAGCGGTTAGCTCCTTCGGTCCTCCGATCGTTGTCAGAAGTAAGTTGGCCGCAGTGTTATCA
CTCATGGTTATGGCAGCACTGCATAATTCTCTTACTGTCATGCCATCCGTAAGATGCTTTTCTGTGACTG
GTGAGTACTCAACCAAGTCATTCTGAGAATAGTGTATGCGGCGACCGAGTTGCTCTTGCCCGGCGTCAAC
ACGGGATAATACCGCGCCACATAGCAGAACTTTAAAAGTGCTCATCATTGGAAAACGTTCTTCGGGGCGA
AAACTCTCAAGGATCTTACCGCTGTTGAGATCCAGTTCGATGTAACCCACTCGTGCACCCAACTGATCTT
CAGCATCTTTTACTTTCACCAGCGTTTCTGGGTGAGCAAAAACAGGAAGGCAAAATGCCGCAAAAAAGGG
AATAAGGGCGACACGGAAATGTTGAATACTCATACTCTTCCTTTTTCAATATTATTGAAGCATTTATCAG
GGTTATTGTCTCATGAGCGGATACATATTTGAATGTATTTAGAAAAATAAACAAATAGGGGTTCCGCGCA
CATTTCCCCGAAAAGTGCCACCTGACGTCTAAGAAACCATTATTATCATGACATTAACCTATAAAAATAG
GCGTATCACGAGGCCCTTTCGT
