Features (pLannotate 1.2.2; 9 found; start..end, strand, type, name):
     56..2565    +  promoter       Ac5 promoter: Drosophila melanogaster actin 5C promoter
   2585..4486    +  CDS            pAbp: PABP_DROME - Experimental evidence at protein level: Swiss-Prot protein existence level 1. Binds the poly(A) tail of mRNA (PubMed:2125288). Since it interacts with the cap-associating translation initiation factor eIF4G, it is likely that it functions by linking Atx2 to the cap-binding complex (PubMed:28388438). Forms a complex with tyf and Atx2 which functions in adult circadian pacemaker neurons to sustain circadian rhythms likely by switching between activator and repressor modes of post-transcriptional regulation via interaction with Lsm12a or me31B, respectively (PubMed:28388438). The act
   4514..4555    +  CDS            V5 tag: epitope tag from simian virus 5
   4655..4789    -  polyA_signal   SV40 poly(A) signal: SV40 polyadenylation signal
   4812..4896    -  CDS            large T antigen (fragment): large T antigen from SV40 (simian virus 40)
   4897..5344    +  CDS            TcR (fragment): tetracycline efflux protein; tet; confers resistance to tetracycline
   5390..5978    -  rep_origin     ori: high-copy-number ColE1/pMB1/pBR322/pUC origin of replication
   6149..7009    -  CDS            AmpR: β-lactamase; bla; confers resistance to ampicillin, carbenicillin, and related antibiotics
   7010..7114    -  promoter       AmpR promoter: bla
>Addgene plasmid #146093 | pAc5.1B-DmPABPC1-V5His6_D | addgene full sequence | sequence record 362948 | Addgene NGS Result
CTTCAAGAATTAATTCTATATTCTAAAAACACAAATGATACTTCTAAAAAAAAATCATGAATGGCATCAA
CTCTGAATCAAATCTTTGCAGATGCACCTACTTCTCATTTCCACTGTCACATCATTTTTCCAGATCTCGC
TGCCTGTTATGTGGCCCACAAACCAAGACACGTTTTATGGCCATTAAAGCTGGCTGATCGTCGCCAAACA
CCAAATACATAATGAATATGTACACATTCGAGAAAGAAGCGATCAAAGAAGCGTCTTCGGGCGGAGTAGG
AGAATGCGGAGGAGAAGGAGAACGAGCTGATCTAGTATCTCTCCACAATCCAATGCCAACTGACCAACTG
GCCATATTCGGAGCAATTTGAAGCCAATTTCCATCGCCTGGCGATCGCTCCATTCTTGGCTATATGTTTT
TCACCGTTACCCGGGGCCATTTTCAAAGACTCGTCGGCAAGATAAGATTGTGTCACTCGCTGTCTCTCTT
CATTTGTCGAAGAATGCTGAGGAATTTCGCGATGACGTCGGCGAGTATTTTGAAGAATGAGAATAATTTG
TATTTATACGAAAATCAGTTAGTGGAATTTTCTACAAAAACATGTTATCTATAGATAATTTTGTTGCAAA
ATATGTTGACTATGACAAAGATTGTATGTATATACCTTTAATGTATTCTCATTTTCTTATGTATTTATAA
TGGCAATGATGATACTGATGATATTTTAAGATGATGCCAGACCAAAAGGCTTGAATTTCTGCGTCTTTTG
CCGAACGCAGTGCATGTGCAATTGTTGTTTTTTGGAATATTCAATTTTCGGACTGTCCGCTTTGATTTCA
GTTTCTTGGCTTATTCAAAAAGCAAAGTAAAGCCAAAAAAGCGAGATGGCAATACCAAATGCGGCAAAAC
GGTAGTGGAAGGAAAGGGGTGCGGGGCAGCGGAAGGAAGGGTGGGGCGGGGCGTGGCGGGGTCTGTGGCT
GGGCGCGACGTCACCGACGTTGGAGCCACTCCTTTGACCATGTGTGCGTGTGTGTATTATTCGTGTCTCG
CCACTCGCCGGTTGTTTTTTTCTTTTTATGCTGCGCTCTCTCTAGCGCCATCTCGCTTACGCATGCTCAA
CGCACCGCATGTTGCCGTTTCCTTTTATGCGTCATTTTGGCTCGAAATAGGCAATTATTTAAACAAAGAT
TAGTCAACGAAAACGCTAAAATAAATAAGTCTACAATATGGTTACTTATTGCCATGTGTGTGCAGCCAAC
GATAGCAACAAAAGCAACAACACAGGTGGCTTTCCCTCTTTCACTTTTTGTTTGCAAGCCGCGTGCGAGC
AAGACGGCACGACCGGCAAACGCAATTACGCTGACAAAGAGCAGACGAAGTTTTGGCGAAAAACATCAAG
GCGCCTGATACGAATGCATTTGCAATAACAATTGCGATATTTAATATTGTTTATGAAGCTGTTTGACTTC
AAAACACACAAAAAAAAAAATAAAACAAATTATTTGAAAGAGAATTAGGAATCGGACGCTTATCGTTAGG
GTAACAACAAGAAATGCTTACTGAGTCACAGCCTCTGGAAAACTGCCGCAAGCCAGAGAGAGAGAGAAAA
AGAGGGAGAGCAGCTTAGACCGCATGTGCTTGTGTGTGAGGCGTCTCTCTCTTCGTCTCTGTTGCGCAAA
CGCATAGACTGCACTGAAAAAATCGATTACCTATTTTTTATGAATGAATATTTGCACTATTACTATTCAA
AACTATTAAGATAGCAATCACATTCAATAGCCAAATACTATACCACCTGAGCGATGCAACGAAATGATCA
ATTTGAGCAAAAATGCTGCATATTTAGGACGGCATCATTATAGAAATGCTTCTTGCTGTGTACTTTTCTC
TCGTCTGGCAGCTGTTTCGCCGTTATTGTTAAAACCGGCTTAAGTTAGGTGTGTTTTCTACGACTAGTGA
ATGCCCTACTAGAAGATGTGTGTTGCACAAAATGTCCCTGGAATAACCAATTTGAAGTGCAGATAGCAGT
AAACGTAAGCTAATATGAATATTATTTAACTGTAATGTTTTAATATCGCTGGACATTACTAATAAACCCA
CTATAAACACATGTACATATGTATGTTTTGGCATACAATGAGTAGTTGGGGAAAAAATGTGTAAAAGCAC
CGTGACCATCACAGCATAAAGATAACCAGCTGAAGTATCGAATATGAGTAACCCCCAAATTGAATCACAT
GCCGCAACTGATAGGACCCATGGAAGTACACTCTTCATGGCGATATACAAGACACACACAAGCACGAACA
CCCAGTTGCGGAGGAAATTCTCCGTAAATGAAAACCCAATCGGCGAACAATTCATACCCATATATGGTAA
AAGTTTTGAACGCGACTTGAGAGCGGAGAGCATTGCGGCTGATAAGGTTTTAGCGCTAAGCGGGCTTTAT
AAAACGGGCTGCGGGACCAGTTTTCATATCACTACCGTTTGAGTTCTTGTGCTGTGTGGATACTCCTCCC
GACACAAAGCCGCTCCATCAGCCAGCAGTCGTCTAATCCAGAGACCCCGGATCGGGGTACCAACATGGCT
TCTCTATACGTCGGTGATCTCCCACAGGACGTCAACGAATCGGGACTTTTTGACAAGTTCTCGTCTGCTA
GTCCAGTGCTGTCCATTCGTGTCTGCCGCGATGTGATTACCCGTCGCTCGTTGGGCTATGCCTACGTCAA
CTTCCAGCAGCCAGCCGATGCTGAGCGTGCTTTGGACACCATGAACTTTGACCTGGTTCGCAACAAGCCC
ATTCGCATTATGTGGTCTCAGCGTGATCCGTCTCTTCGTCGCTCCGGTGTGGGCAACGTGTTCATCAAGA
ACTTAGATAGGGCCATCGACAACAAGGCAATCTACGACACTTTCTCCGCCTTCGGCAACATTTTAAGCTG
CAAGGTAGCCACCGATGAAAAGGGCAACTCAAAGGGCTATGGATTCGTCCACTTCGAGACCGAGGAGGCC
GCAAACACGTCCATCGACAAAGTCAATGGCATGTTGCTTAACGGCAAGAAGGTCTACGTGGGTAAGTTCA
TCCCGCGCAAGGAGCGCGAGAAGGAGCTGGGCGAGAAGGCTAAGCTCTTCACCAATGTATATGTGAAGAA
CTTCACTGAGGATTTCGACGATGAAAAACTGAAGGAATTCTTTGAGCCCTACGGCAAGATAACCAGCTAC
AAGGTCATGTCCAAGGAGGATGGCAAGAGCAAGGGCTTCGGATTCGTTGCATTCGAGACAACAGAGGCTG
CTGAGGCGGCCGTTCAGGCTCTCAATGGCAAGGACATGGGAGAGGGCAAGTCCCTGTACGTGGCTCGTGC
CCAGAAGAAGGCCGAACGCCAGCAGGAGCTGAAGCGCAAGTTCGAGGAACTGAAGCAGAAGCGTCACGAG
TCAGTGTTCGGCGTTAACTTGTACGTTAAGAACCTGGACGACACAATCGATGACGATCGTCTGCGCATCG
CGTTCTCTCCATACGGCAACATCACATCGGCCAAGGTCATGACCGATGAGGAGGGTCGCTCCAAGGGATT
CGGCTTCGTGTGCTTCAATGCCGCAAGCGAGGCTACCTGCGCCGTCACCGAGCTGAACGGTCGCGTCGTC
GGCAGTAAGCCGTTGTACGTTGCTTTGGCCCAAAGGAAGGAGGAGCGCAAGGCTCATCTCGCCTCGCAGT
ACATGCGTCACATGACCGGCATGCGTATGCAGCAGCTGGGACAGATCTACCAGCCCAACGCGGCTAGCGG
CTTCTTTGTGCCGACCCTTCCGTCAAATCAGCGTTTCTTCGGTTCCCAGGTGGCCACTCAGATGAGAAAC
ACACCCCGCTGGGTGCCCCAGGTGCGTCCCCCAGCAGCCATACAGGGTGTCCAGGCCGGAGCTGCCGCTG
CTGGTGGCTTCCAGGGCACAGCCGGTGCGGTGCCCACTCAGTTCCGTTCGGCTGCTGCTGGCGCTCGCGG
GGCACAGCCTCAGGTGCAGGGCACACACGCCGCCGCTGCTGCGGCTAACAACATGCGCAACACTGGAGCA
CGCGCTATTACTGGCCAGCAAACTGCAGCACCCAACATGCAGATCCCCGGAGCCCAAATCGCTGGCGGTG
CCCAGCAGCGTACTTCCAACTATAAGTACACCTCAAACATGCGTAATCCTCCAGTGCCACAGTTGCATCA
GACCCAGCCAATTCCACAGCAATTGCAAGGAAAGAATTCTGAGAAGCTCATTGCCTCGTTGCTGGCCAAC
GCCAAGCCGCAGGAGCAGAAACAGATCCTGGGCGAGCGTCTGTATCCGATGATTGAACATATGCACGCCA
ATTTGGCTGGTAAGATCACCGGCATGTTGTTGGAGATCGAAAACTCTGAGCTCTTGCACATGATCGAGGA
TCAGGAGGCCCTTAAGGCCAAGGTGGAGGAGGCTGTGGCCGTGCTTCAGGTGCACCGCGTCACCGAGCCC
GCCAACTCGAGTCTAGAGGGCCCGCGGTTCGAAGGTAAGCCTATCCCTAACCCTCTCCTCGGTCTCGATT
CTACGCGTACCGGTCATCATCACCATCACCATTGAGTTTAAACCCGCTGATCAGCCTCGACTGTGCCTTC
TAAGGCCTGAGCTCGCTGATCAGCCTCGATCGAGGATCCAGACATGATAAGATACATTGATGAGTTTGGA
CAAACCACAACTAGAATGCAGTGAAAAAAATGCTTTATTTGTGAAATTTGTGATGCTATTGCTTTATTTG
TAACCATTATAAGCTGCAATAAACAAGTTAACAACAACAATTGCATTCATTTTATGTTTCAGGTTCAGGG
GGAGGTGTGGGAGGTTTTTTAAAGCAAGTAAAACCTCTACAAATGTGGTATGGCTGATTATGATCAGTCG
ACCGATGCCCTTGAGAGCCTTCAACCCAGTCAGCTCCTTCCGGTGGGCGCGGGGCATGACTATCGTCGCC
GCACTTATGACTGTCTTCTTTATCATGCAACTCGTAGGACAGGTGCCGGCAGCGCTCTGGGTCATTTTCG
GCGAGGACCGCTTTCGCTGGAGCGCGACGATGATCGGCCTGTCGCTTGCGGTATTCGGAATCTTGCACGC
CCTCGCTCAAGCCTTCGTCACTGGTCCCGCCACCAAACGTTTCGGCGAGAAGCAGGCCATTATCGCCGGC
ATGGCGGCCGACGCGCTGGGCTACGTCTTGCTGGCGTTCGCGACGCGAGGCTGGATGGCCTTCCCCATTA
TGATTCTTCTCGCTTCCGGCGGCATCGGGATGCCCGCGTTGCAGGCCATGCTGTCCAGGCAGGTAGATGA
CGACCATCAGGGACAGCTTCAAGGCCAGCAAAAGGCCAGGAACCGTAAAAAGGCCGCGTTGCTGGCGTTT
TTCCATAGGCTCCGCCCCCCTGACGAGCATCACAAAAATCGACGCTCAAGTCAGAGGTGGCGAAACCCGA
CAGGACTATAAAGATACCAGGCGTTTCCCCCTGGAAGCTCCCTCGTGCGCTCTCCTGTTCCGACCCTGCC
GCTTACCGGATACCTGTCCGCCTTTCTCCCTTCGGGAAGCGTGGCGCTTTCTCATAGCTCACGCTGTAGG
TATCTCAGTTCGGTGTAGGTCGTTCGCTCCAAGCTGGGCTGTGTGCACGAACCCCCCGTTCAGCCCGACC
GCTGCGCCTTATCCGGTAACTATCGTCTTGAGTCCAACCCGGTAAGACACGACTTATCGCCACTGGCAGC
AGCCACTGGTAACAGGATTAGCAGAGCGAGGTATGTAGGCGGTGCTACAGAGTTCTTGAAGTGGTGGCCT
AACTACGGCTACACTAGAAGGACAGTATTTGGTATCTGCGCTCTGCTGAAGCCAGTTACCTTCGGAAAAA
GAGTTGGTAGCTCTTGATCCGGCAAACAAACCACCGCTGGTAGCGGTGGTTTTTTTGTTTGCAAGCAGCA
GATTACGCGCAGAAAAAAAGGATCTCAAGAAGATCCTTTGATCTTTTCTACGGGGTCTGACGCTCAGTGG
AACGAAAACTCACGTTAAGGGATTTTGGTCATGAGATTATCAAAAAGGATCTTCACCTAGATCCTTTTAA
ATTAAAAATGAAGTTTTAAATCAATCTAAAGTATATATGAGTAAACTTGGTCTGACAGTTACCAATGCTT
AATCAGTGAGGCACCTATCTCAGCGATCTGTCTATTTCGTTCATCCATAGTTGCCTGACTCCCCGTCGTG
TAGATAACTACGATACGGGAGGGCTTACCATCTGGCCCCAGTGCTGCAATGATACCGCGAGACCCACGCT
CACCGGCTCCAGATTTATCAGCAATAAACCAGCCAGCCGGAAGGGCCGAGCGCAGAAGTGGTCCTGCAAC
TTTATCCGCCTCCATCCAGTCTATTAATTGTTGCCGGGAAGCTAGAGTAAGTAGTTCGCCAGTTAATAGT
TTGCGCAACGTTGTTGCCATTGCTGCAGGCATCGTGGTGTCACGCTCGTCGTTTGGTATGGCTTCATTCA
GCTCCGGTTCCCAACGATCAAGGCGAGTTACATGATCCCCCATGTTGTGCAAAAAAGCGGTTAGCTCCTT
CGGTCCTCCGATCGTTGTCAGAAGTAAGTTGGCCGCAGTGTTATCACTCATGGTTATGGCAGCACTGCAT
AATTCTCTTACTGTCATGCCATCCGTAAGATGCTTTTCTGTGACTGGTGAGTACTCAACCAAGTCATTCT
GAGAATAGTGTATGCGGCGACCGAGTTGCTCTTGCCCGGCGTCAACACGGGATAATACCGCGCCACATAG
CAGAACTTTAAAAGTGCTCATCATTGGAAAACGTTCTTCGGGGCGAAAACTCTCAAGGATCTTACCGCTG
TTGAGATCCAGTTCGATGTAACCCACTCGTGCACCCAACTGATCTTCAGCATCTTTTACTTTCACCAGCG
TTTCTGGGTGAGCAAAAACAGGAAGGCAAAATGCCGCAAAAAAGGGAATAAGGGCGACACGGAAATGTTG
AATACTCATACTCTTCCTTTTTCAATATTATTGAAGCATTTATCAGGGTTATTGTCTCATGAGCGGATAC
ATATTTGAATGTATTTAGAAAAATAAACAAATAGGGGTTCCGCGCACATTTCCCCGAAAAGTGCCACCTG
ACGTCTAAGAAACCATTATTATCATGACATTAACCTATAAAAATAGGCGTATCACGAGGCCCTTTCGT
